>Addgene plasmid #16709 | XE237 Human LEF-1 pCS2+ | addgene partial sequence | sequence record 23474 | 16709 with SP6
TTTTTTGCGGATCCATCGATTCGAATTCATGCCCCAACTTTCCGGAGGAGGTGGCGGCGGCGGGGGGGAC
CCGGAACTCTGCGCCACGGACGAGATGATCCCCTTCAAGGACGAGGGCGATCCTCAGAAGGAAAAGATCT
TCGCCGAGATCAGTCATCCCGAAGAGGAAGGCGATTTAGCTGACATCAAGTCTTCCTTGGTGAACGAGTC
TGAAATCATCCCGGCCAGCAACGGACACGAGGTGGCCAGACAAGCACAAACCTCTCAGGAGCCCTACCAC
GACAAGGCCAGAGAACACCCCGATGACGGAAAGCATCCAGATGGAGGCCTCTACAACAAGGGACCCTCCT
ACTCGAGTTATTCCGGGTACATAATGATGCCAAATATGAATAACGACCCATACATGTCAAATGGATCTCT
TTCTCCACCCATCCCGAGAACATCAAATAAAGTGCCCGTGGTGCAGCCATCCCATGCGGTCCATCCTCTC
ACCCCCCTCATCACTTACAGTGACGAGCACTTTTCTCCAGGATCACACCCGTCACACATCCCATCAGATG
TCAACTCCAAACAAGGCATGTCCAGACATCCTCCAGCTCCTGATATCCCTACTTTTTATCCCTTGTCTCC
GGGTGGTGTTGGACAGATCACCCCACCTCTTGGCTGGCAAGGTCAGCCTGTATATCCCATCACGGGTGGA
TTCAGGCAACCCTACCCATCCTCACTGTCAGTCGACACTTCCATGTCCAGGTTTTCCCATCATATGATTC
CCGGTCCTCCTGGTCCCC
