[The description below was written by a language model from this plasmid's Addgene catalogue record.]
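Description:
XE237 Human LEF-1 pCS2+ is an expression plasmid carrying wild-type human LEF1 (lymphoid enhancer factor-1, also known as TCF1ALPHA or TCF7L3) in the pCS2+ backbone, a vector of about 4.1 kb before insertion that is catalogued here as a Xenopus expression vector. It is maintained in E. coli as a high-copy plasmid under ampicillin selection. The record provides no feature table, so the regulatory elements are not listed explicitly. pCS2+ as generally known drives inserts from the simian CMV IE94 promoter, places an SP6 promoter upstream of the polylinker for in vitro synthesis of mRNA, and supplies an SV40 late polyadenylation signal downstream.

The LEF-1 coding fragment was excised as an EcoRI to blunted HindIII piece and ligated into the EcoRI and StuI sites of the pCS2+ polylinker. The 5′ EcoRI site is therefore retained, while the 3′ StuI site was destroyed by the blunt-end join. No epitope tags, fusions or mutations are recorded, and the depositor describes the insert simply as wild-type LEF-1. The insert size is not stated.

LEF1 is an HMG-box transcription factor that partners with beta-catenin as a nuclear effector of canonical Wnt signalling. A construct of this design is suited to overexpressing the protein, either by direct DNA transfection into vertebrate cells or by injecting in vitro transcribed RNA into Xenopus embryos. The associated publication concerns LEF-1 in the regulation of the neutrophil elastase gene ELA2 and its link to hereditary leukemia syndromes, which points to use in transcriptional regulation studies, although the record does not detail the specific experiments.
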