Addgene plasmid #16709: XE237 Human LEF-1 pCS2+
Depositing lab: Randall Moon. Depositing organization: University of Washington. Publication: Lymphoid enhancer factor-1 links two hereditary leukemia syndromes through core-binding factor alpha regulation of ELA2. Li FQ, Person RE, Takemaru K, Williams K, Meade-White K, Ozsahin AH, Gungor T, Moon RT, Horwitz M. J Biol Chem. 2004 Jan 23;279(4):2873-84. doi: 10.1074/jbc.M310759200. Epub 2003 Oct 31. PubMed 14594802.
Backbone
  Vector backbone: pCS2+
  Backbone size w/o insert (bp): 4095
  Vector type: Xenopus Expression
Growth in bacteria
  Bacterial resistance: Ampicillin, 100 μg/mL
  Growth temperature: 37°C
  Growth strain: DH5alpha
  Copy number: High Copy
Gene/Insert
  Gene/Insert name: Human LEF-1 (alt names: hlef1; lef1)
  Species: H. sapiens (human)
  Entrez Gene: LEF1 (a.k.a. LEF-1, TCF10, TCF1ALPHA, TCF7L3)
  Cloning method: Restriction Enzyme; 5′ cloning site EcoR1 (not destroyed); 3′ cloning site Stu1 (destroyed during cloning)
  Sequencing primers: 5′ NA
Terms and licenses: Academic/Nonprofit Terms; Industry Terms: Not Available to Industry
Depositor comments: Description: This is a wild type LEF-1, cloned into pCS2+. Reference: Made by Ken-Ichi Takemaru. It is an Eco-R1-blunted HindIII fragment cloned into EcoR1/Stu1 sites.
How to cite: XE237 Human LEF-1 pCS2+ was a gift from Randall Moon (Addgene plasmid # 16709 ; http://n2t.net/addgene:16709 ; RRID:Addgene_16709)
